>Addgene plasmid #141752 | TFORF0903 | addgene full sequence | sequence record 404042 | Addgene NGS Result
GGCTCCGGTGCCCGTCAGTGGGCAGAGCGCACATCGCCCACAGTCCCCGAGAAGTTGGGGGGAGGGGTCG
GCAATTGAACCGGTGCCTAGAGAAGGTGGCGCGGGGTAAACTGGGAAAGTGATGTCGTGTACTGGCTCCG
CCTTTTTCCCGAGGGTGGGGGAGAACCGTATATAAGTGCAGTAGTCGCCGTGAACGTTCTTTTTCGCAAC
GGGTTTGCCGCCAGAACACAGGTAAGTGCCGTGTGTGGTTCCCGCGGGCCTGGCCTCTTTACGGGTTATG
GCCCTTGCGTGCCTTGAATTACTTCCACCTGGCTGCAGTACGTGATTCTTGATCCCGAGCTTCGGGTTGG
AAGTGGGTGGGAGAGTTCGAGGCCTTGCGCTTAAGGAGCCCCTTCGCCTCGTGCTTGAGTTGAGGCCTGG
CCTGGGCGCTGGGGCCGCCGCGTGCGAATCTGGTGGCACCTTCGCGCCTGTCTCGCTGCTTTCGATAAGT
CTCTAGCCATTTAAAATTTTTGATGACCTGCTGCGACGCTTTTTTTCTGGCAAGATAGTCTTGTAAATGC
GGGCCAAGATCTGCACACTGGTATTTCGGTTTTTGGGGCCGCGGGCGGCGACGGGGCCCGTGCGTCCCAG
CGCACATGTTCGGCGAGGCGGGGCCTGCGAGCGCGGCCACCGAGAATCGGACGGGGGTAGTCTCAAGCTG
GCCGGCCTGCTCTGGTGCCTGGCCTCGCGCCGCCGTGTATCGCCCCGCCCTGGGCGGCAAGGCTGGCCCG
GTCGGCACCAGTTGCGTGAGCGGAAAGATGGCCGCTTCCCGGCCCTGCTGCAGGGAGCTCAAAATGGAGG
ACGCGGCGCTCGGGAGAGCGGGCGGGTGAGTCACCCACACAAAGGAAAAGGGCCTTTCCGTCCTCAGCCG
TCGCTTCATGTGACTCCACGGAGTACCGGGCGCCGTCCAGGCACCTCGATTAGTTCTCGAGCTTTTGGAG
TACGTCGTCTTTAGGTTGGGGGGAGGGGTTTTATGCGATGGAGTTTCCCCACACTGAGTGGGTGGAGACT
GAAGTTAGGCCAGCTTGGCACTTGATGTAATTCTCCTTGGAATTTGCCCTTTTTGAGTTTGGATCTTGGT
TCATTCTCAAGCCTCAGACAGTGGTTCAAAGTTTTTTTCTTCCATTTCAGGTGTCGTGAGGCTAGCACCG
CCACCATGGGCAGCGCCAGCCCGGGTCTGAGCAGCGTATCCCCCAGCCACCTCCTGCTGCCCCCCGACAC
GGTGTCGCGGACAGGCTTGGAGAAGGCGGCAGCGGGGGCAGTGGGTCTCGAGAGACGGGACTGGAGTCCC
AGTCCACCCGCCACGCCCGAGCAGGGCCTGTCCGCCTTCTACCTCTCCTACTTTGACATGCTGTACCCTG
AGGACAGCAGCTGGGCAGCCAAGGCCCCTGGGGCCAGCAGTCGGGAGGAGCCACCTGAGGAGCCTGAGCA
GTGCCCGGTCATTGACAGCCAAGCCCCAGCGGGCAGCCTGGACTTGGTGCCCGGCGGGCTGACCTTGGAG
GAGCACTCGCTGGAGCAGGTGCAGTCCATGGTGGTGGGCGAAGTGCTCAAGGACATCGAGACGGCCTGCA
AGCTGCTCAACATCACCGCAGATCCCATGGACTGGAGCCCCAGCAATGTGCAGAAGTGGCTCCTGTGGAC
AGAGCACCAATACCGGCTGCCCCCCATGGGCAAGGCCTTCCAGGAGCTGGCGGGCAAGGAGCTGTGCGCC
ATGTCGGAGGAGCAGTTCCGCCAGCGCTCGCCCCTGGGTGGGGATGTGCTGCACGCCCACCTGGACATCT
GGAAGTCAGCCTCGACCAGTGAGGAGAGCTGGACCGACAGCGAGGTGGACTCATCATGCTCCGGGCAGCC
CATCCACCTGTGGCAGTTCCTCAAGGAGTTGCTACTCAAGCCCCACAGCTATGGCCGCTTCATTAGGTGG
CTCAACAAGGAGAAGGGCATCTTCAAAATTGAGGACTCAGCCCAGGTGGCCCGGCTGTGGGGCATCCGCA
AGAACCGTCCCGCCATGAACTACGACAAGCTGAGCCGCTCCATCCGCCAGTATTACAAGAAGGGCATCAT
CCGGAAGCCAGACATCTCCCAGCGCCTCGTCTACCAGTTCGTGCACCCCATCTAGTAATGAACTAGTCCG
TAACTTGAAAGTATTTCGATTTCTTGGCTTTATATATCTTGTGGAAAGGACGAAGGTTTACGTCGCCTGT
CCAGGCGACGCGTTAAGTCGACAATCAACCTCTGGATTACAAAATTTGTGAAAGATTGACTGGTATTCTT
AACTATGTTGCTCCTTTTACGCTATGTGGATACGCTGCTTTAATGCCTTTGTATCATGCTATTGCTTCCC
GTATGGCTTTCATTTTCTCCTCCTTGTATAAATCCTGGTTGCTGTCTCTTTATGAGGAGTTGTGGCCCGT
TGTCAGGCAACGTGGCGTGGTGTGCACTGTGTTTGCTGACGCAACCCCCACTGGTTGGGGCATTGCCACC
ACCTGTCAGCTCCTTTCCGGGACTTTCGCTTTCCCCCTCCCTATTGCCACGGCGGAACTCATCGCCGCCT
GCCTTGCCCGCTGCTGGACAGGGGCTCGGCTGTTGGGCACTGACAATTCCGTGGTGTTGTCGGGGAAATC
ATCGTCCTTTCCTTGGCTGCTCGCCTGTGTTGCCACCTGGATTCTGCGCGGGACGTCCTTCTGCTACGTC
CCTTCGGCCCTCAATCCAGCGGACCTTCCTTCCCGCGGCCTGCTGCCGGCTCTGCGGCCTCTTCCGCGTC
TTCGCCTTCGCCCTCAGACGAGTCGGATCTCCCTTTGGGCCGCCTCCCCGCGTCGACTTTAAGACCAATG
ACTTACAAGGCAGCTGTAGATCTTAGCCACTTTTTAAAAGAAAAGGGGGGACTGGAAGGGCTAATTCACT
CCCAACGAAGACAAGATCTGCTTTTTGCTTGTACTGGGTCTCTCTGGTTAGACCAGATCTGAGCCTGGGA
GCTCTCTGGCTAACTAGGGAACCCACTGCTTAAGCCTCAATAAAGCTTGCCTTGAGTGCTTCAAGTAGTG
TGTGCCCGTCTGTTGTGTGACTCTGGTAACTAGAGATCCCTCAGACCCTTTTAGTCAGTGTGGAAAATCT
CTAGCAGTACGTATAGTAGTTCATGTCATCTTATTATTCAGTATTTATAACTTGCAAAGAAATGAATATC
AGAGAGTGAGAGGAACTTGTTTATTGCAGCTTATAATGGTTACAAATAAAGCAATAGCATCACAAATTTC
ACAAATAAAGCATTTTTTTCACTGCATTCTAGTTGTGGTTTGTCCAAACTCATCAATGTATCTTATCATG
TCTGGCTCTAGCTATCCCGCCCCTAACTCCGCCCATCCCGCCCCTAACTCCGCCCAGTTCCGCCCATTCT
CCGCCCCATGGCTGACTAATTTTTTTTATTTATGCAGAGGCCGAGGCCGCCTCGGCCTCTGAGCTATTCC
AGAAGTAGTGAGGAGGCTTTTTTGGAGGCCTAGGGACGTACCCAATTCGCCCTATAGTGAGTCGTATTAC
GCGCGCTCACTGGCCGTCGTTTTACAACGTCGTGACTGGGAAAACCCTGGCGTTACCCAACTTAATCGCC
TTGCAGCACATCCCCCTTTCGCCAGCTGGCGTAATAGCGAAGAGGCCCGCACCGATCGCCCTTCCCAACA
GTTGCGCAGCCTGAATGGCGAATGGG
[124 nt withheld, positions 3737-3860]
C
[91 nt withheld, positions 3862-3952]
A
[49 nt withheld, positions 3954-4002]
CCTTTGACGTTGGAGTCCACGTTCTTT
[37 nt withheld, positions 4030-4066]
ACCCTATCTCGGTCTATTCTTTTGATTTATAAGGGATTTTGCCGATTTCGGCCTATTGGTTAAAAAATGA
GCTGATTTAACAAAAATTTAACGCGAATTTTAACAAAATATTAACGCTTACAATTTAGGTGGCACTTTTC
GGGGAAATGTGCGCGGAACCCCTATTTGTTTATTTTTCTAAATACATTCAAATATGTATCCGCTCATGAG
ACAATAACCCTGATAAATGCTTCAATAATATTGAAAAAGGAAGAGTATGAGTATTCAACATTTCCGTGTC
GCCCTTATTCCCTTTTTTGCGGCATTTTGCCTTCCTGTTTTTGCTCACCCAGAAACGCTGGTGAAAGTAA
AAGATGCTGAAGATCAGTTGGGTGCACGAGTGGGTTACATCGAACTGGATCTCAACAGCGGTAAGATCCT
TGAGAGTTTTCGCCCCGAAGAACGTTTTCCAATGATGAGCACTTTTAAAGTTCTGCTATGTGGCGCGGTA
TTATCCCGTATTGACGCCGGGCAAGAGCAACTCGGTCGCCGCATACACTATTCTCAGAATGACTTGGTTG
AGTACTCACCAGTCACAGAAAAGCATCTTACGGATGGCATGACAGTAAGAGAATTATGCAGTGCTGCCAT
AACCATGAGTGATAACACTGCGGCCAACTTACTTCTGACAACGATCGGAGGACCGAAGGAGCTAACCGCT
TTTTTGCACAACATGGGGGATCATGTAACTCGCCTTGATCGTTGGGAACCGGAGCTGAATGAAGCCATAC
CAAACGACGAGCGTGACACCACGATGCCTGTAGCAATGGCAACAACGTTGCGCAAACTATTAACTGGCGA
ACTACTTACTCTAGCTTCCCGGCAACAATTAATAGACTGGATGGAGGCGGATAAAGTTGCAGGACCACTT
CTGCGCTCGGCCCTTCCGGCTGGCTGGTTTATTGCTGATAAATCTGGAGCCGGTGAGCGTGGGTCTCGCG
GTATCATTGCAGCACTGGGGCCAGATGGTAAGCCCTCCCGTATCGTAGTTATCTACACGACGGGGAGTCA
GGCAACTATGGATGAACGAAATAGACAGATCGCTGAGATAGGTGCCTCACTGATTAAGCATTGGTAACTG
TCAGACCAAGTTTACTCATATATACTTTAGATTGATTTAAAACTTCATTTTTAATTTAAAAGGATCTAGG
TGAAGATCCTTTTTGATAATCTCATGACCAAAATCCCTTAACGTGAGTTTTCGTTCCACTGAGCGTCAGA
CCCCGTAGAAAAGATCAAAGGATCTTCTTGAGATCCTTTTTTTCTGCGCGTAATCTGCTGCTTGCAAACA
AAAAAACCACCGCTACCAGCGGTGGTTTGTTTGCCGGATCAAGAGCTACCAACTCTTTTTCCGAAGGTAA
CTGGCTTCAGCAGAGCGCAGATACCAAATACTGTTCTTCTAGTGTAGCCGTAGTTAGGCCACCACTTCAA
GAACTCTGTAGCACCGCCTACATACCTCGCTCTGCTAATCCTGTTACCAGTGGCTGCTGCCAGTGGCGAT
AAGTCGTGTCTTACCGGGTTGGACTCAAGACGATAGTTACCGGATAAGGCGCAGCGGTCGGGCTGAACGG
GGGGTTCGTGCACACAGCCCAGCTTGGAGCGAACGACCTACACCGAACTGAGATACCTACAGCGTGAGCT
ATGAGAAAGCGCCACGCTTCCCGAAGGGAGAAAGGCGGACAGGTATCCGGTAAGCGGCAGGGTCGGAACA
GGAGAGCGCACGAGGGAGCTTCCAGGGGGAAACGCCTGGTATCTTTATAGTCCTGTCGGGTTTCGCCACC
TCTGACTTGAGCGTCGATTTTTGTGATGCTCGTCAGGGGGGCGGAGCCTATGGAAAAACGCCAGCAACGC
GGCCTTTTTACGGTTCCTGGCCTTTTGCTGGCCTTTTGCTCACATGTTCTTTCCTGCGTTATCCCCTGAT
TCTGTGGATAACCGTATTACCGCCTTTGAGTGAGCTGATACCGCTCGCCGCAGCCGAACGACCGAGCGCA
GCGAGTCAGTGAGCGAGGAAGCGGAAGAGCGCCCAATACGCAAACCGCCTCTCCCCGCGCGTTGGCCGAT
TCATTAATGCAGCTGGCACGACAGGTTTCCCGACTGGAAAGCGGGCAGTGAGCGCAACGCAATTAATGTG
AGTTAGCTCACTCATTAGGCACCCCAGGCTTTACACTTTATGCTTCCGGCTCGTATGTTGTGTGGAATTG
TGAGCGGATAACAATTTCACACAGGAAACAGCTATGACCATGATTACGCCAAGCGCGCAATTAACCCTCA
CTAAAGGGAACAAAAGCTGGAGCTGCAAGCTTAATGTAGTCTTATGCAATACTCTTGTAGTCTTGCAACA
TGGTAACGATGAGTTAGCAACATGCCTTACAAGGAGAGAAAAAGCACCGTGCATGCCGATTGGTGGAAGT
AAGGTGGTACGATCGTGCCTTATTAGGAAGGCAACAGACGGGTCTGACATGGATTGGACGAACCACTGAA
TTGCCGCATTGCAGAGATATTGTATTTAAGTGCCTAGCTCGATACATAAACGGGTCTCTCTGGTTAGACC
AGATCTGAGCCTGGGAGCTCTCTGGCTAACTAGGGAACCCACTGCTTAAGCCTCAATAAAGCTTGCCTTG
AGTGCTTCAAGTAGTGTGTGCCCGTCTGTTGTGTGACTCTGGTAACTAGAGATCCCTCAGACCCTTTTAG
TCAGTGTGGAAAATCTCTAGCAGTGGCGCCCGAACAGGGACTTGAAAGCGAAAGGGAAACCAGAGGAGCT
CTCTCGACGCAGGACTCGGCTTGCTGAAGCGCGCACGGCAAGAGGCGAGGGGCGGCGACTGGTGAGTACG
CCAAAAATTTTGACTAGCGGAGGCTAGAAGGAGAGAGATGGGTGCGAGAGCGTCAGTATTAAGCGGGGGA
GAATTAGATCGCGATGGGAAAAAATTCGGTTAAGGCCAGGGGGAAAGAAAAAATATAAATTAAAACATAT
AGTATGGGCAAGCAGGGAGCTAGAACGATTCGCAGTTAATCCTGGCCTGTTAGAAACATCAGAAGGCTGT
AGACAAATACTGGGACAGCTACAACCATCCCTTCAGACAGGATCAGAAGAACTTAGATCATTATATAATA
CAGTAGCAACCCTCTATTGTGTGCATCAAAGGATAGAGATAAAAGACACCAAGGAAGCTTTAGACAAGAT
AGAGGAAGAGCAAAACAAAAGTAAGACCACCGCACAGCAAGCGGCCGCTGATCTTCAGACCTGGAGGAGG
AGATATGAGGGACAATTGGAGAAGTGAATTATATAAATATAAAGTAGTAAAAATTGAACCATTAGGAGTA
GCACCCACCAAGGCAAAGAGAAGAGTGGTGCAGAGAGAAAAAAGAGCAGTGGGAATAGGAGCTTTGTTCC
TTGGGTTCTTGGGAGCAGCAGGAAGCACTATGGGCGCAGCGTCAATGACGCTGACGGTACAGGCCAGACA
ATTATTGTCTGGTATAGTGCAGCAGCAGAACAATTTGCTGAGGGCTATTGAGGCGCAACAGCATCTGTTG
CAACTCACAGTCTGGGGCATCAAGCAGCTCCAGGCAAGAATCCTGGCTGTGGAAAGATACCTAAAGGATC
AACAGCTCCTGGGGATTTGGGGTTGCTCTGGAAAACTCATTTGCACCACTGCTGTGCCTTGGAATGCTAG
TTGGAGTAATAAATCTCTGGAACAGATTTGGAATCACACGACCTGGATGGAGTGGGACAGAGAAATTAAC
AATTACACAAGCTTAATACACTCCTTAATTGAAGAATCGCAAAACCAGCAAGAAAAGAATGAACAAGAAT
TATTGGAATTAGATAAATGGGCAAGTTTGTGGAATTGGTTTAACATAACAAATTGGCTGTGGTATATAAA
ATTATTCATAATGATAGTAGGAGGCTTGGTAGGTTTAAGAATAGTTTTTGCTGTACTTTCTATAGTGAAT
AGAGTTAGGCAGGGATATTCACCATTATCGTTTCAGACCCACCTCCCAACCCCGAGGGGACCCATGCATT
GCATCTCAATTAGTCAGCAACCAGGTGTGGAAAGTCCCCAGGCTCCCCAGCAGGCAGAAGTATGCAAAGC
ATGCGTCTCAATTAGTCAGCAACCATAGTCCCGCCCCTAACTCCGCCCATCCCGCCCCTAACTCCGCCCA
GTTCCGCCCATTCTCCGCCCCATGGCTGACTAATTTTTTTTATTTATGCAGAGGCCGAGGCCGCCTCGGC
CTCTGAGCTATTCCAGAAGTAGTGAGGAGGCTTTTTTGGAGGCCTAGGCTTTTGCAAAAAGCTTTCTAGA
GGTACCACCGGAGCTTACCATGACCGAGTACAAGCCCACGGTGCGCCTCGCCACCCGCGACGACGTCCCC
AGGGCCGTACGCACCCTCGCCGCCGCGTTCGCCGACTACCCCGCCACGCGCCACACCGTCGATCCGGACC
GCCACATCGAGCGGGTCACCGAGCTGCAAGAACTCTTCCTCACGCGCGTCGGGCTCGACATCGGCAAGGT
GTGGGTCGCGGACGACGGCGCCGCCGTGGCGGTCTGGACCACGCCGGAGAGCGTCGAAGCGGGGGCGGTG
TTCGCCGAGATCGGCCCGCGCATGGCCGAGTTGAGCGGTTCCCGGCTGGCCGCGCAGCAACAGATGGAAG
GCCTCCTGGCGCCGCACCGGCCCAAGGAGCCCGCGTGGTTCCTGGCCACCGTCGGCGTCTCGCCCGACCA
CCAGGGCAAGGGTCTGGGCAGCGCCGTCGTGCTCCCCGGAGTGGAGGCGGCCGAGCGCGCCGGGGTGCCC
GCCTTCCTGGAGACCTCCGCGCCCCGCAACCTCCCCTTCTACGAGCGGCTCGGCTTCACCGTCACCGCCG
ACGTCGAGGTGCCCGAAGGACCGCGCACCTGGTGCATGACCCGCAAGCCCGGTGCCAGTTAACGAATTCT
AGATCTTGAGACAAATGGCAGTATTCATCCACAATTTTAAAAGAAAAGGGGGGATTGGGGGGTACAGTGC
AGGGGAAAGAATAGTAGACATAATAGCAACAGACATACAAACTAAAGAATTACAAAAACAAATTACAAAA
ATTCAAAATTTTCGGGTTTATTACAGGGACAGCAGAGATCCACTTTGGCGCCGGCTCGAGGCCTGCAGGT
GCAAAGATGGATAAAGTTTTAAACAGAGAGGAATCTTTGCAGCTAATGGACCTTCTAGGTCTTGAAAGGA
GTGGGAATT
Features (pLannotate 1.2.2; 31 found; start..end, strand, type, name):
      1..1179    +  promoter       EF-1α promoter: strong constitutive promoter for human elongation factor EF-1α
   1196..2152    +  CDS            SPDEF: SPDEF_HUMAN - Also known as PDEF, PSE. Experimental evidence at protein level: Swiss-Prot protein existence level 1. May function as an androgen-independent transactivator of the prostate-specific antigen (PSA) promoter. Binds to 5'-GGAT-3' DNA sequences. May play a role in the regulation of the prostate gland and/or prostate cancer development. Acts as a transcriptional activator for SERPINB5 promoter. From Homo sapiens (Human).
   2168..2221    +  promoter       U6 promoter (fragment): RNA polymerase III promoter for human U6 snRNA
   2263..2851    +  misc_feature   WPRE: woodchuck hepatitis virus posttranscriptional regulatory element
   2902..2921    +  misc_feature   cPPT/CTS (fragment): central polypurine tract and central termination sequence of HIV-1
   2923..3156    +  LTR            3' LTR (ΔU3): self-inactivating 3' long terminal repeat (LTR) from HIV-1
   3234..3355    +  polyA_signal   SV40 poly(A) signal: SV40 polyadenylation signal
   3395..3530    +  rep_origin     SV40 ori: SV40 origin of replication
   3551..3569    -  promoter       T7 promoter: promoter for bacteriophage T7 RNA polymerase
   3577..3732    +  CDS            lacZα (fragment): LacZα fragment of β-galactosidase; lacZ fragment
   3737..4165    +  rep_origin     f1 ori (sequence partly withheld): f1 bacteriophage origin of replication; arrow indicates direction of (+) strand synthesis
   4218..4322    +  promoter       AmpR promoter: bla
   4323..5183    +  CDS            AmpR: β-lactamase; bla; confers resistance to ampicillin, carbenicillin, and related antibiotics
   5354..5942    +  rep_origin     ori: high-copy-number ColE1/pMB1/pBR322/pUC origin of replication
   6125..6217    +  CDS            lacI (fragment): lac repressor; lacI; The lac repressor binds to the lac operator to inhibit transcription in E. coli. This inhibition can be relieved by adding lactose or isopropyl-β-D-thiogalactopyranoside (IPTG).
   6230..6251    +  protein_bind   CAP binding site: CAP binding activates transcription in the presence of cAMP. E. coli catabolite activator protein
   6266..6296    +  promoter       lac promoter: promoter for the E. coli lac operon
   6304..6320    +  protein_bind   lac operator: The lac repressor binds to the lac operator to inhibit transcription in E. coli. This inhibition can be relieved by adding lactose or isopropyl-β-D-thiogalactopyranoside (IPTG). lac repressor encoded by lacI
   6365..6383    +  promoter       T3 promoter: promoter for bacteriophage T3 RNA polymerase
   6411..6637    +  promoter       RSV promoter: Rous sarcoma virus enhancer/promoter
   6638..6818    +  LTR            5' LTR (truncated): truncated 5' long terminal repeat (LTR) from HIV-1
   6865..6990    +  misc_feature   HIV-1 Ψ: packaging signal of human immunodeficiency virus type 1
   6974..7337    +  CDS            HIV-1 gag (fragment): gag protein from human immunodeficiency virus 1; gag
   7483..7716    +  misc_feature   RRE: The Rev response element (RRE) of HIV-1 allows for Rev-dependent mRNA export from the nucleus to the cytoplasm.
   8093..8119    +  CDS            Rev (fragment): human immunodeficiency virus 1 (HIV-1) Rev protein; rev; enhances nuclear export of unspliced and incompletely spliced viral mRNAs
   8126..8149    +  promoter       SV40 promoter (fragment): SV40 early promoter
   8150..8221    +  promoter       SV40 promoter (fragment): SV40 enhancer and early promoter
   8245..8380    +  rep_origin     SV40 ori: SV40 origin of replication
   8426..9022    +  CDS            PuroR (fragment): puromycin N-acetyltransferase; pac from Streptomyces; confers resistance to puromycin
   9071..9188    +  misc_feature   cPPT/CTS: central polypurine tract and central termination sequence of HIV-1
   9253..9319    +  CDS            small t antigen (fragment): SV40 (simian virus 40) small t antigen
