[The description below was written by a language model from this plasmid's Addgene catalogue record and pLannotate feature annotations shown in this document.]
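Description:
TFORF0903 is a lentiviral, mammalian expression plasmid built on the pLX_TRC317 backbone that carries the human transcription factor SPDEF (also known as PDEF), an ETS-family DNA-binding protein annotated as a transactivator of the PSA and SERPINB5 promoters. It belongs to a barcoded transcription factor ORF collection: each clone carries a unique 24-bp barcode so that the overexpressed factor can be identified in pooled screens. The depositor notes that the ORF portion was synthesized and corresponds to a specific SPDEF transcript isoform. The barcode itself is not annotated in the feature table. The short "U6 promoter" fragment called between the ORF and the WPRE may simply be a primer-binding or flanking sequence in that region, but the record does not say so.

In the sequenced 9.3 kb plasmid, the EF-1α promoter drives the SPDEF coding sequence, followed by a WPRE to enhance transcript stability and expression. The viral backbone has a third-generation, self-inactivating layout. An RSV promoter fused to a truncated HIV-1 5' LTR drives genomic RNA production in packaging cells. Downstream lie the Ψ packaging signal with a partial gag region, the RRE for Rev-dependent nuclear export, and a cPPT/CTS, and a ΔU3 3' LTR closes the provirus. Within the provirus and upstream of the EF-1α cassette, an SV40 early promoter drives puromycin N-acetyltransferase, allowing selection of transduced cells. In bacteria the plasmid is maintained at high copy through a ColE1/pUC-type origin with ampicillin resistance, and an f1 origin and residual lac elements are also present. The depositor warns that recombination can occur, as is common for LTR-containing plasmids. The construct is suited to stable SPDEF overexpression, individually or in pooled directed-differentiation screens.
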