Addgene plasmid #141752: TFORF0903
Purpose: Lentiviral vector for overexpressing transcription factor ORFs with unique 24-bp barcodes. Barcodes facilitate identification of transcription factors in pooled screens.
Depositing lab: Feng Zhang. Depositing organization: Broad Institute. Publication: A transcription factor atlas of directed differentiation. Joung J, Ma S, Tay T, Geiger-Schuller KR, Kirchgatterer PC, Verdine VK, Guo B, Arias-Garcia MA, Allen WE, Singh A, Kuksenko O, Abudayyeh OO, Gootenberg JS, Fu Z, Macrae RK, Buenrostro JD, Regev A, Zhang F. Cell. 2023 Jan 5;186(1):209-229.e26. doi: 10.1016/j.cell.2022.11.026. PubMed 36608654.
Backbone
  Vector backbone: pLX_TRC317
  Backbone manufacturer: Broad Institute Genetic Perturbation Platform
  Backbone size w/o insert (bp): 8264
  Vector type: Mammalian Expression, Lentiviral
  Selectable markers: Puromycin
Growth in bacteria
  Bacterial resistance: Ampicillin, 100 μg/mL
  Growth temperature: 37°C
  Growth strain: NEB Stable
  Copy number: High Copy
Gene/Insert
  Gene/Insert name: SPDEF
  Species: H. sapiens (human)
  Insert size (bp): 1061
  Entrez Gene: SPDEF (a.k.a. PDEF, bA375E1.3)
  Promoter: EF1a
  Cloning method: Unknown
  Sequencing primers: 5′ GGGTGGAGACTGAAGTTAGGCCAG; 3′ CACATAGCGTAAAAGGAGCAACATAG
Terms and licenses: Academic/Nonprofit Terms; Industry Terms: Not Available to Industry
Depositor comments: NM_001252294,ENST00000544425 . The transcription factor ORF portion of this plasmid was synthesized by Genewiz. Please test multiple small colonies in case of plasmid recombination. To make this collection available in a timely manner, a portion of this collection was not fully sequenced by Addgene. If an Addgene verified full plasmid sequence is not available, please contact us prior to placing an order to request the full sequence.
How to cite: TFORF0903 was a gift from Feng Zhang (Addgene plasmid # 141752 ; http://n2t.net/addgene:141752 ; RRID:Addgene_141752)
