>Addgene plasmid #141752 | TFORF0903 | depositor partial sequence | sequence record 277393 | Insert
ACCGCCACCATGGGCAGCGCCAGCCCGGGTCTGAGCAGCGTATCCCCCAGCCACCTCCTGCTGCCCCCCG
ACACGGTGTCGCGGACAGGCTTGGAGAAGGCGGCAGCGGGGGCAGTGGGTCTCGAGAGACGGGACTGGAG
TCCCAGTCCACCCGCCACGCCCGAGCAGGGCCTGTCCGCCTTCTACCTCTCCTACTTTGACATGCTGTAC
CCTGAGGACAGCAGCTGGGCAGCCAAGGCCCCTGGGGCCAGCAGTCGGGAGGAGCCACCTGAGGAGCCTG
AGCAGTGCCCGGTCATTGACAGCCAAGCCCCAGCGGGCAGCCTGGACTTGGTGCCCGGCGGGCTGACCTT
GGAGGAGCACTCGCTGGAGCAGGTGCAGTCCATGGTGGTGGGCGAAGTGCTCAAGGACATCGAGACGGCC
TGCAAGCTGCTCAACATCACCGCAGATCCCATGGACTGGAGCCCCAGCAATGTGCAGAAGTGGCTCCTGT
GGACAGAGCACCAATACCGGCTGCCCCCCATGGGCAAGGCCTTCCAGGAGCTGGCGGGCAAGGAGCTGTG
CGCCATGTCGGAGGAGCAGTTCCGCCAGCGCTCGCCCCTGGGTGGGGATGTGCTGCACGCCCACCTGGAC
ATCTGGAAGTCAGCCTCGACCAGTGAGGAGAGCTGGACCGACAGCGAGGTGGACTCATCATGCTCCGGGC
AGCCCATCCACCTGTGGCAGTTCCTCAAGGAGTTGCTACTCAAGCCCCACAGCTATGGCCGCTTCATTAG
GTGGCTCAACAAGGAGAAGGGCATCTTCAAAATTGAGGACTCAGCCCAGGTGGCCCGGCTGTGGGGCATC
CGCAAGAACCGTCCCGCCATGAACTACGACAAGCTGAGCCGCTCCATCCGCCAGTATTACAAGAAGGGCA
TCATCCGGAAGCCAGACATCTCCCAGCGCCTCGTCTACCAGTTCGTGCACCCCATCTAGTAATGAACTAG
TCCGTAACTTGAAAGTATTTCGATTTCTTGGCTTTATATATCTTGTGGAAAGGACGAAGGTTTACGTCGC
CTGTCCAGGCG
