>Addgene plasmid #141752 | TFORF0903 | depositor partial sequence | sequence record 277394 | Barcode
AGGTTTACGTCGCCTGTCCAGGCG
